Addgene plasmid #68797: bactin2:loxP-STOP-loxP-DsRed-express
Purpose: For making transgenic fish
Depositing lab: David Traver. Depositing organization: University of California, San Diego (UCSD). Publication: Haematopoietic stem cells derive directly from aortic endothelium during development. Bertrand JY, Chi NC, Santoso B, Teng S, Stainier DY, Traver D. Nature. 2010 Mar 4;464(7285):108-11. doi: 10.1038/nature08738. Epub 2010 Feb 14. PubMed 20154733.
Backbone
  Vector backbone: pExpress1
Growth in bacteria
  Bacterial resistance: Ampicillin, 100 μg/mL
  Growth temperature: 37°C
  Growth strain: DH5alpha
  Copy number: Unknown
Gene/Insert 1
  Gene/Insert name: beta-actin promoter
  Species: D. rerio (zebrafish)
  Insert size (bp): 11000
Gene/Insert 2
  Gene/Insert name: loxp-stop-codon-loxp-dsred
Terms and licenses: Academic/Nonprofit Terms; Industry Terms: Not Available to Industry
Depositor comments: Addgene NGS results found that plasmid contains 3x SV40pA repeats rather than the expected 4x as described in associated publication.
How to cite: bactin2:loxP-STOP-loxP-DsRed-express was a gift from David Traver (Addgene plasmid # 68797 ; http://n2t.net/addgene:68797 ; RRID:Addgene_68797)
