[The description below was written by a language model from this plasmid's Addgene catalogue record and pLannotate feature annotations shown in this document.]
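Description:
bactin2:loxP-STOP-loxP-DsRed-express is a roughly 20.7 kb zebrafish transgenesis plasmid built on the pExpress1 backbone, intended as a Cre-dependent "switch" reporter for making transgenic fish. It is propagated in E. coli through a high-copy ColE1/pUC-type origin with ampicillin selection (AmpR). It also retains pBluescript-like elements: an f1 origin, lac promoter/operator remnants, a lacZα fragment, and flanking T7 and T3 promoters.

The payload lies on the minus strand of the sequenced record. The catalogue lists an approximately 11 kb zebrafish beta-actin promoter fragment. The automated annotation does not label it, but it presumably corresponds to the large unannotated region upstream of the floxed cassette. Downstream of this region, two loxP sites in the same orientation flank a STOP cassette. The cassette contains a mouse PGK promoter–puromycin resistance–PGK poly(A) unit, an adenovirus splice acceptor fragment, short yeast-derived sequence fragments, and three tandem repeats of SV40 early-region sequence (small t intron and poly(A) signal). The depositor notes that sequencing found three SV40 poly(A) repeats rather than the four described in the associated publication. After the distal loxP site comes the DsRed-Express coding sequence, a rapidly maturing tetrameric red fluorescent protein, followed by its own SV40 poly(A) signal.

Without Cre, transcripts from the broadly active beta-actin promoter terminate within the STOP cassette and DsRed is not made. Cre-mediated excision of the floxed segment places DsRed-Express directly under the promoter, permanently marking the recombined cell and its progeny. This design suits lineage tracing when the line is crossed to tissue-specific Cre lines, consistent with the associated study of haematopoietic stem cell origins from aortic endothelium.
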