Features (pLannotate 1.2.2; 40 found; start..end, strand, type, name):
     50..68      +  promoter       T7 promoter: promoter for bacteriophage T7 RNA polymerase
    628..711     +  CDS            large T antigen (fragment): large T antigen from SV40 (simian virus 40)
    734..868     +  polyA_signal   SV40 poly(A) signal: SV40 polyadenylation signal
    879..1556    -  CDS            DsRed-Express: rapidly maturing tetrameric variant of DsRed fluorescent protein (Bevis and Glick, 2002) mammalian codon-optimized
   1564..1596    -  misc_feature   MCS (fragment): multiple cloning site
   1597..1630    -  protein_bind   loxP: Cre-mediated recombination occurs in the 8-bp core sequence (GCATACAT). Cre recombinase
   1695..1816    -  polyA_signal   SV40 poly(A) signal: SV40 polyadenylation signal
   1839..1922    -  CDS            large T antigen (fragment): large T antigen from SV40 (simian virus 40)
   2241..2261    -  CDS            SV40 NLS: nuclear localization signal of SV40 (simian virus 40) large T antigen
   2391..2456    -  intron         small t intron: SV40 (simian virus 40) small t antigen intron
   2458..2532    -  CDS            small t antigen (fragment): SV40 (simian virus 40) small t antigen
   2548..2669    -  polyA_signal   SV40 poly(A) signal: SV40 polyadenylation signal
   2692..2775    -  CDS            large T antigen (fragment): large T antigen from SV40 (simian virus 40)
   3094..3114    -  CDS            SV40 NLS: nuclear localization signal of SV40 (simian virus 40) large T antigen
   3244..3309    -  intron         small t intron: SV40 (simian virus 40) small t antigen intron
   3311..3385    -  CDS            small t antigen (fragment): SV40 (simian virus 40) small t antigen
   3401..3522    -  polyA_signal   SV40 poly(A) signal: SV40 polyadenylation signal
   3545..3628    -  CDS            large T antigen (fragment): large T antigen from SV40 (simian virus 40)
   3947..3967    -  CDS            SV40 NLS: nuclear localization signal of SV40 (simian virus 40) large T antigen
   4097..4162    -  intron         small t intron: SV40 (simian virus 40) small t antigen intron
   4164..4238    -  CDS            small t antigen (fragment): SV40 (simian virus 40) small t antigen
   4244..4354    +  CDS            YO201_YEAST (fragment): Protein uncertain: Swiss-Prot protein existence level 5. From Saccharomyces cerevisiae (strain ATCC 204508 / S288c) (Baker's yeast).
   4350..4688    +  CDS            DED1 (fragment): DED1_YEAST - Also known as SPP81. Experimental evidence at protein level: Swiss-Prot protein existence level 1. ATP-binding RNA helicase involved in translation initiation. Remodels RNA in response to ADP and ATP concentrations by facilitating disruption, but also formation of RNA duplexes. Has weak ATP-dependent affinity for dsRNA, but strong ATP-dependent affinity for ssRNA. Acts as a virus host factor involved in the replication of the MBV and the L-A viruses by promoting the negative-strand RNA synthesis. May be involved in recognition of the preinitiation complex and DNA binding of the RN
   4688..4752    -  misc_feature   Ad SA (fragment): adenovirus major late transcript splice acceptor (Friedrich and Soriano, 1991)
   4772..5271    +  promoter       PGK promoter: mouse phosphoglycerate kinase 1 promoter
   5315..5914    +  CDS            PuroR: puromycin N-acetyltransferase; pac from Streptomyces alboniger; confers resistance to puromycin
   5992..6444    +  polyA_signal   PGK poly(A) signal: mouse phosphoglycerate kinase 1 polyadenylation signal
   6455..6488    -  protein_bind   loxP: Cre-mediated recombination occurs in the 8-bp core sequence (GCATACAT). Cre recombinase
   6489..6523    -  misc_feature   MCS (fragment): multiple cloning site
   9252..9285    -  misc_feature   MCS (fragment): pBluescript multiple cloning site
  17877..17895   -  promoter       T3 promoter: promoter for bacteriophage T3 RNA polymerase
  17961..17983   -  protein_bind   lac operator (fragment): The lac repressor binds to the lac operator to inhibit transcription in E. coli. This inhibition can be relieved by adding lactose or isopropyl-β-D-thiogalactopyranoside (IPTG). lac repressor encoded by lacI
  17987..18017   -  promoter       lac promoter: promoter for the E. coli lac operon
  18032..18053   -  protein_bind   CAP binding site: CAP binding activates transcription in the presence of cAMP. E. coli catabolite activator protein
  18066..18158   -  CDS            lacI (fragment): lac repressor; lacI; The lac repressor binds to the lac operator to inhibit transcription in E. coli. This inhibition can be relieved by adding lactose or isopropyl-β-D-thiogalactopyranoside (IPTG).
  18341..18929   -  rep_origin     ori: high-copy-number ColE1/pMB1/pBR322/pUC origin of replication
  19100..19960   -  CDS            AmpR: β-lactamase; bla; confers resistance to ampicillin, carbenicillin, and related antibiotics
  19961..20065   -  promoter       AmpR promoter: bla
  20118..20546   -  rep_origin     f1 ori (sequence partly withheld): f1 bacteriophage origin of replication; arrow indicates direction of (+) strand synthesis
  20551..19      -  CDS            lacZα (fragment) (across the origin): LacZα fragment of β-galactosidase; lacZ fragment
>Addgene plasmid #68797 | bactin2:loxP-STOP-loxP-DsRed-express | addgene full sequence | sequence record 429738 | Addgene NGS Result
GTAAAACGACGGCCAGTGAGCGCGTAGGGATAACAGGGTAATGCGCGCGTAATACGACTCACTATAGGGC
GAATTGGGTACCGGGGGTCAAGAACCAGAGGTGTAAAGTACTTGAGTAATTTTACTTGATTACTGTACTT
AAGTATTATTTTTGGGGATTTTTACTTTACTTGAGTACAATTAAAAATCAATACTTTTACTTTTACTTAA
TTACATTTTTTTAGAAAAAAAAGTACTTTTTACTCCTTACAATTTTATTTACAGTCAAAAAGTACTTATT
TTTTGGAGATCACTTCATTCTATTTTCCCTTGCTATTACCAAACCAATTGAATTGCGCTGATGCCCAGTT
TAATTTAAATGTTATTTATTCTGCCTATGAAAATCGTTTTCACATTATATGAAATTGGTCAGACATGTTC
ATTGGTCCTTTGGAAGTGACGTCATGTCACATCTATTACCACAATGCACAGCACCTTGACCTGGAAATTA
GGGAAATTATAACAGTCAATCAGTGGAAGAAAATGGAGGAAGTATGTGATTCATCAGCAGCTGCGAGCAG
CACAGTCCAAAATCAGCCACAGGATCAAGAGCACCCGTGGCCGTATCTTCGCAGATCTGATCTAGAGGAT
CATAATCAGCCATACCACATTTGTAGAGGTTTTACTTGCTTTAAAAAACCTCCCACACCTCCCCCTGAAC
CTGAAACATAAAATGAATGCAATTGTTGTTGTTAACTTGTTTATTGCAGCTTATAATGGTTACAAATAAA
GCAATAGCATCACAAATTTCACAAATAAAGCATTTTTTTCACTGCATTCTAGTTGTGGTTTGTCCAAACT
CATCAATGTATCTTATCATGTCTGGATCCTCGAGGCCGCTACAGGAACAGGTGGTGGCGGCCCTCGGCGC
GCTCGTACTGCTCCACGATGGTGTAGTCCTCGTTGTGGGAGGTGATGTCCAGCTTGGAGTCCACGTAGTA
GTAGCCGGGCAGCTGCACGGGCTTCTTGGCCATGTAGATGGACTTGAACTCCACCAGGTAGTGGCCGCCG
TCCTTCAGCTTCAGGGCCTTGTGGATCTCGCCCTTCAGCACGCCGTCGCGGGGGTACAGGCGCTCGGTGG
AGGCCTCCCAGCCCATAGTCTTCTTCTGCATTACGGGGCCGTCGGAGGGGAAGTTCACGCCGATGAACTT
CACCTTGTAGATGAAGGAGCCGTCCTGCAGGGAGGAGTCCTGGGTCACGGTCACCACGCCGCCGTCCTCG
AAGTTCATCACGCGCTCCCACTTGAAGCCCTCGGGGAAGGACAGCTTCTTGTAGTCGGGGATGTCGGCGG
GGTGCTTCACGTACACCTTGGAGCCGTACTGGAACTGGGGGGACAGGATGTCCCAGGCGAAGGGCAGGGG
GCCGCCCTTGGTCACCTTCAGCTTGGCGGTCTGGGTGCCCTCGTAGGGGCGGCCCTCGCCCTCGCCCTCG
ATCTCGAACTCGTGGCCGTTCACGGAGCCCTCCATGCGCACCTTGAAGCGCATGAACTCCTTGATGACGT
CCTCGGAGGAGGCCATGGTGGCGACCGGTGGATCCCGGGCCCGCGGTACCGTCGACATAACTTCGTATAA
TGTATGCTATACGAAGTTATTAGGTCCCTCGACCTGCAGACTTACTCAAGCCATGGTGGCTAGCTTGCGG
AATTCCAGACATGATAAGATACATTGATGAGTTTGGACAAACCACAACTAGAATGCAGTGAAAAAAATGC
TTTATTTGTGAAATTTGTGATGCTATTGCTTTATTTGTAACCATTATAAGCTGCAATAAACAAGTTAACA
ACAACAATTGCATTCATTTTATGTTTCAGGTTCAGGGGGAGGTGTGGGAGGTTTTTTAAAGCAAGTAAAA
CCTCTACAAATGTGGTATGGCTGATTATGATCTCTAGTCAAGGCACTATACATCAAATATTCCTTATTAA
CCCCTTTACAAATTAAAAAGCTAAAGGTACACAATTTTTGAGCATAGTTATTAATAGCAGACACTCTATG
CCTGTGTGGAGTAAGAAAAAACAGTATGTTATGATTATAACTGTTATGCCTACTTATAAAGGTTACAGAA
TATTTTTCCATAATTTTCTTGTATAGCAGTGCAGCTTTTTCCTTTGTGGTGTAAATAGCAAAGCAAGCAA
GAGTTCTATTACTAAACACAGCATGACTCAAAAAACTTAGCAATTCTGAAGGAAAGTCCTTGGGGTCTTC
TACCTTTCTCTTCTTTTTTGGAGGAGTAGAATGTTGAGAGTCAGCAGTAGCCTCATCATCACTAGATGGC
ATTTCTTCTGAGCAAAACAGGTTTTCCTCATTAAAGGCATTCCACCACTGCTCCCATTCATCAGTTCCAT
AGGTTGGAATCTAAAATACACAAACAATTAGAATCAGTAGTTTAACACATTATACACTTAAAAATTTTAT
ATTTACCTTAGAGCTTTAAATCTCTGTAGGTAGTTTGTCCAATTATGTCACACCACAGAAGTAAGGTTCC
TTCACAAAGATCCCTCGACCAGACATATAAGATACATTGATGAGTTTGGACAAACCACAACTAGAATGCA
GTGAAAAAAATGCTTTATTTGTGAAATTTGTGATGCTATTGCTTTATTTGTAACCATTATAAGCTGCAAT
AAACAAGTTAACAACAACAATTGCATTCATTTTATGTTTCAGGTTCAGGGGGAGGTGTGGGAGGTTTTTT
AAAGCAAGTAAAACCTCTACAAATGTGGTATGGCTGATTATGATCTCTAGTCAAGGCACTATACATCAAA
TATTCCTTATTAACCCCTTTACAAATTAAAAAGCTAAAGGTACACAATTTTTGAGCATAGTTATTAATAG
CAGACACTCTATGCCTGTGTGGAGTAAGAAAAAACAGTATGTTATGATTATAACTGTTATGCCTACTTAT
AAAGGTTACAGAATATTTTTCCATAATTTTCTTGTATAGCAGTGCAGCTTTTTCCTTTGTGGTGTAAATA
GCAAAGCAAGCAAGAGTTCTATTACTAAACACAGCATGACTCAAAAAACTTAGCAATTCTGAAGGAAAGT
CCTTGGGGTCTTCTACCTTTCTCTTCTTTTTTGGAGGAGTAGAATGTTGAGAGTCAGCAGTAGCCTCATC
ATCACTAGATGGCATTTCTTCTGAGCAAAACAGGTTTTCCTCATTAAAGGCATTCCACCACTGCTCCCAT
TCATCAGTTCCATAGGTTGGAATCTAAAATACACAAACAATTAGAATCAGTAGTTTAACACATTATACAC
TTAAAAATTTTATATTTACCTTAGAGCTTTAAATCTCTGTAGGTAGTTTGTCCAATTATGTCACACCACA
GAAGTAAGGTTCCTTCACAAAGATCCCTCGACCAGACATATAAGATACATTGATGAGTTTGGACAAACCA
CAACTAGAATGCAGTGAAAAAAATGCTTTATTTGTGAAATTTGTGATGCTATTGCTTTATTTGTAACCAT
TATAAGCTGCAATAAACAAGTTAACAACAACAATTGCATTCATTTTATGTTTCAGGTTCAGGGGGAGGTG
TGGGAGGTTTTTTAAAGCAAGTAAAACCTCTACAAATGTGGTATGGCTGATTATGATCTCTAGTCAAGGC
ACTATACATCAAATATTCCTTATTAACCCCTTTACAAATTAAAAAGCTAAAGGTACACAATTTTTGAGCA
TAGTTATTAATAGCAGACACTCTATGCCTGTGTGGAGTAAGAAAAAACAGTATGTTATGATTATAACTGT
TATGCCTACTTATAAAGGTTACAGAATATTTTTCCATAATTTTCTTGTATAGCAGTGCAGCTTTTTCCTT
TGTGGTGTAAATAGCAAAGCAAGCAAGAGTTCTATTACTAAACACAGCATGACTCAAAAAACTTAGCAAT
TCTGAAGGAAAGTCCTTGGGGTCTTCTACCTTTCTCTTCTTTTTTGGAGGAGTAGAATGTTGAGAGTCAG
CAGTAGCCTCATCATCACTAGATGGCATTTCTTCTGAGCAAAACAGGTTTTCCTCATTAAAGGCATTCCA
CCACTGCTCCCATTCATCAGTTCCATAGGTTGGAATCTAAAATACACAAACAATTAGAATCAGTAGTTTA
ACACATTATACACTTAAAAATTTTATATTTACCTTAGAGCTTTAAATCTCTGTAGGTAGTTTGTCCAATT
ATGTCACACCACAGAAGTAAGGTTCCTTCACAAAGATCCCTCGATCGAGAAAAAAAATATAAAAGAGATG
GAGGAACGGGAAAAAGTTAGTTGTGGTGATAGGTGGCAAGTGGTATTCCGTAAGAACAACAAGAAAAGCA
TTTCATATTATGGCTGAACTGAGCGAACAAGTGCAAAATTTAAGCATCAACGACAACAACGAGAATGGTT
ATGTTCCTCCTCACTTAAGAGGAAAACCAAGAAGTGCCAGAAATAACAGTAGCAACTACAATAACAACAA
CGGCGGCTACAACGGTGGCCGTGGCGGTGGCAGCTTCTTTAGCAACAACCGTCGTGGTGGTTACGGCAAC
GGTGGTTTCTTCGGTGGAAACAACGGTGGCAGCAGATCTAACGGCCGTTCTGGTGGTAGATGGATCGATG
GCAAACATGTCCCAGCTCCAAGAAACGAAAAGGCCGAGATCGCCATATTTGGTGTCCCCGAGGATCCCTG
TGGAAAAAAAAGGGACAGGATAAGTATGACATCATCAAGGAAACCCTGGACTACTGCGCCCTTCGACCTC
GAAATTCTACCGGGTAGGGGAGGCGCTTTTCCCAAGGCAGTCTGGAGCATGCGCTTTAGCAGCCCCGCTG
GGCACTTGGCGCTACACAAGTGGCCTCTGGCCTCGCACACATTCCACATCCACCGGTAGGCGCCAACCGG
CTCCGTTCTTTGGTGGCCCCTTCGCGCCACCTTCTACTCCTCCCCTAGTCAGGAAGTTCCCCCCCGCCCC
GCAGCTCGCGTCGTGCAGGACGTGACAAATGGAAGTAGCACGTCTCACTAGTCTCGTGCAGATGGACAGC
ACCGCTGAGCAATGGAAGCGGGTAGGCCTTTGGGGCAGCGGCCAATAGCAGCTTTGCTCCTTCGCTTTCT
GGGCTCAGAGGCTGGGAAGGGGTGGGTCCGGGGGCGGGCTCAGGGGCGGGCTCAGGGGCGGGGCGGGCGC
CCGAAGGTCCTCCGGAGGCCCGGCATTCTGCACGCTTCAAAAGCGCACGTCTGCCGCGCTGTTCTCCTCT
TCCTCATCTCCGGGCCTTTCGACCTGCATCCATCTAGATCTCGATCGAGCAGCTGAAGCTTACCATGACC
GAGTACAAGCCCACGGTGCGCCTCGCCACCCGCGACGACGTCCCCAGGGCCGTACGCACCCTCGCCGCCG
CGTTCGCCGACTACCCCGCCACGCGCCACACCGTCGATCCGGACCGCCACATCGAGCGGGTCACCGAGCT
GCAAGAACTCTTCCTCACGCGCGTCGGGCTCGACATCGGCAAGGTGTGGGTCGCGGACGACGGCGCCGCG
GTGGCGGTCTGGACCACGCCGGAGAGCGTCGAAGCGGGGGCGGTGTTCGCCGAGATCGGCCCGCGCATGG
CCGAGTTGAGCGGTTCCCGGCTGGCCGCGCAGCAACAGATGGAAGGCCTCCTGGCGCCGCACCGGCCCAA
GGAGCCCGCGTGGTTCCTGGCCACCGTCGGCGTCTCGCCCGACCACCAGGGCAAGGGTCTGGGCAGCGCC
GTCGTGCTCCCCGGAGTGGAGGCGGCCGAGCGCGCCGGGGTGCCCGCCTTCCTGGAGACCTCCGCGCCCC
GCAACCTCCCCTTCTACGAGCGGCTCGGCTTCACCGTCACCGCCGACGTCGAGGTGCCCGAAGGACCGCG
CACCTGGTGCATGACCCGCAAGCCCGGTGCCTGACGCCCGCCCCACGACCCGCAGCGCCCGACCGAAAGG
AGCGCACGACCCCATGCATCGATGATATCAGATCCCCGGGATGCAGAAATTGATGATCTATTAAACAATA
AAGATGTCCACTAAAATGGAAGTTTTTCCTGTCATACTTTGTTAAGAAGGGTGAGAACAGAGTACCTACA
TTTTGAATGGAAGGATTGGAGCTACGGGGGTGGGGGTGGGGTGGGATTAGATAAATGCCTGCTCTTTACT
GAAGGCTCTTTACTATTGCTTTATGATAATGTTTCATAGTTGGATATCATAATTTAAACAAGCAAAACCA
AATTAAGGGCCAGCTCATTCCTCCCACTCATGATCTATAGATCTATAGATCTCTCGTGGGATCATTGTTT
TTCTCTTGATTCCCACTTTGTGGTTCTAAGTACTGTGGTTTCCAAATGTGTCAGTTTCATAGCCTGAAGA
ACGAGATCAGCAGCCTCTGTTCCACATACACTTCATTCTCAGTATTGTTTTGCCAAGTTCTAATTCCATC
AGAAGCTGGTCGAGATAACTTCGTATAATGTATGCTATACGAAGTTATGTCGACTGCAGAATTCGAAGCT
TGAGCTCGAGATCCGGCTGAACTGTAAAAGAAAGGGAAACTGTTAGAATTGCACTGCTGCCAGGGAGAGG
CGTTTCAGCAAGCATGTGACCATCTGGAGTCAACTTCCTGTTTTGCTCTGCATTCTACAGTCTGACCGCT
GGTGGGCGCTAGTGACAGCGCGCGCCTCAGATATGCCAGACAAAGGAAGTCCCTCTGCATTCTCTCATTA
TTACCATAAAAGGCAATGGTTTGAGCCGCTTTGCGGCTGCCGGCGGTGTGGCACTCAGCCAGAGTCGTAG
GGCTCAGTAAAAAGGAACAGATTTCGACATTCATCACACCAGGACCACTCCCTAAATTTTACACAAATGA
AGTTTCACATCCTCTTCCACCCTCGCCTGCGATCAATTACACAACCGCATTTCAACGGGTGTCTGCCGCC
GGGTGTTACTGCGTCACAGATCTGCAGTCAGTCCACGGACTCCTCGTGAGCGGAGACTTCACACTAAAGC
ATTTCTGGACGGTCACTCTCAGTCGGTTCAGTTCATAGTCTAGCCTCAAAAATCACCGAGATCCTGAAAA
ACTGATGGGCTCTGCTTCGACAGTCACAGCGGCTGAAGTGCAGCCAGAGAACTCCGCAGCCGTTATTAAA
GTGGACCACACCTCTAAAATTCAAATCTTTCATAGCGGATACAACACTTCACTAACGTTAACGTTAATCT
TCAGCTTCATTAAAGACAGAGGGGGCTGCAGGCTACATTTAAATAGAACACATAACAAAAAGAAAATTAA
CCAAGTTAAAACTAAATGCCAATACCCGTTACTAATAACAAGATCTTCGATCTTATAAAGCACGAATGAG
CCGATGTTAGATTGATGGGGTTTACGTTACATCAGATGAGAGCTGGTTAGCCGGCTAGCTAAAGTAGGTC
ACACCCTGCTGCAGCACTGCCTGCACAAAGAACTTCCCATGCCGGCTATCCATCAAGTGTGCAACATGCT
CACCAGCACCCTCAAAACTGTAGTTAAAAATCACATTTATGGCTGTTAAAGAGAGATTAGCCAGAACACA
ACTTTATATTAAGACTTAACACCCATTTCACACCGGCCTATTCAATGTTCAATGTCGTGCCTACGACTGG
TCACGTTAAATTACCGACATTCTCACCTGCCACATCCACTAACGCTACAAAAAAGTTAAGATACAGCCAA
TATTTATTAAATGTAACATAGATTATCAAAAGAACCACCACTTATAAATCAAACCTAGTAGATAACTACA
AAGAGACCGTTATGAACTGTCTAAAGACTTCATCAAATCATATTTATCCATTTACACATTTTACTTAACA
TTAATAGATAGAAACTATAATTAAACGCTTAAAAACTGTAAAACCAACTCACCTTGGGTTTGGGGGGTTG
TCGACTTAAGAGAATGGGTTACAAGCAGATGATATTCCGCACTAGCTGCGTGTGGAGGAGCTCAAAGTGA
GGCTGAAAAGCTGGGCGCGCTCTTTTATATGACGGCACATACCCGGCTCTAGCCATAAAAGGTAAACTTT
CGGAGCTCTGTGCTCTGATTGGTCCAGCGTCACACACCCGGCTGTCGCGTGCACATTGCTACACTTGCTT
CTTGCAACTTGAGAGTGAAAGAAGGGGAAGCTTAACTGGTTAAAGAACAAGGCCATGGCGATTTCCTATA
AAACTGGAATTTTTATTTGCAAATTTTAACACAGAATTTTTCGTATTTTTCTGCGACAACGCCAAGACTC
AATTAAACTTTTCAAAAAGTCTGTGCAGAGTTACAAGTGGCAGAATGCGTCATAATGATGGATGCCTCCA
TGATCCTGTGTTGTGTTCTCAATCTAACACAACAGCAGCTCTGTAGGTCATTTACCTCTTGTGTTCACGA
AATACCGTAATACAAACAATGGGGGATCTAATGAGTACTTTTCCATGTATAAAATGGACATTTTTTTTAT
CCAAATTAGGATGACACTACTTGTAGTATGTTGTATGAGCAACTAGCTGGTCTTAGCTCAGTAGTAATGC
ACTTTAAGAAAGTGCTTTAATAACTTTGAATGAATGGGACCTGCATTCCATGCCACATTGCTTCACTATT
TTTGTGTGTACAAGTTACACAATGATGTATAAAGTGAGTGATAGCAGTTACATTTTTGCAAGTGGGCCTA
CCTCAGGTTTAATGTTCATTAGAAATGTTATATGTCAAGTCTTGATCTTAAATAGTTAAATTTTCTGTTC
ATAATTTCATGTCGTGTCTATGCAGACATAACATTTCTTTTTAAAGAGGTTTATAAGGATAAATCCTAAG
AACATAATTCTCATTAAAAGTAGAAAAAAAAAACACTGAAAGTGTTGGTGATCAGCTACAATAAATAATA
TTTTGCACACATTTCAGATATTGCCACACTGAATAACAGATAAAGCTGTGCTTGAGCAGCAGTGATCATG
ATAAACTACATGTGACTTTTTACTGTGTAACTTGGGAGTAATGCACATGGCCTTCAGTGGGAGTTATAAA
CAAAAACAGCTGATTGTGTTAAAAGTGCTTGCTGATACCAAGGACAATGAGGTGATGTGACTTTTATTTT
GTTTTTGGCAAATTCCAAGTATTTTGACAAGACTTTTTACAATTCTGAGCATTTTACCTCTAAAATATGG
AAGTTTCTCAGAGTAAACGTTGAGTATAGGTAATGACTAGGCCCACACAGAATCTGTGCGCACAGAAATC
TGCAGATGCGGCCTCGAGGTCGACGGTATCGATAAGCTTGATATCTGCTGATACCAAGGACAATGAGGTG
ATGTGACTTTTATTTTGTTTTTGGCAAATTCCAAGTATTTTGACAAGACTTTTTACAATTCTGAGCATTT
TACCTCTAAAATATGGAAGTTTCTCAGAGTAAACGTTGAGTATAGGTAATGACTAGGCCCACACAGAATC
TGTGCGCACAGAAATCTGCAGATTTCCCCAGATCTTTAGCCCATCATTGAGTTTATTTATTGACTTGTGT
ATTTGGATTTGCTCTTTAGTGTTTGGACTCTCAGCAGTAAAAATTAACTCACACTGAACTAAACTGAACT
GAACTTAAACTCTTAAAAAATGGACTGACACAGTTTCAATTTACTATACTAATCCTCTAAGTTAAGCTGC
TTTGACACAATCTACATTGTAAAAGCACTCTAGAAATAAAGACAAAGGTGTAAATATATGTTTATTCAGT
TTTTAAATACATTTCCGTAATATTATTGACTAATATGAAAGTGTTCATTTGATTACAATATGGTCTGAAA
GTAATGTTTTCTGTCTTTTAGAAGATATATTATGTGAGAGACTTGCTTTGTCGACCAAATAATTGGATCT
AGGTGGACTTGCATTGTATATATTTATTAAAAGTTAAAAAGGTATTATTTTTTTTTATTTCATATAGTAA
GTTTTTAGTTACGATACTCCCGAAAAAATCTCGCATAAATCACAGATTGTTTACAAAATTCTCTGCAGAA
AAAGCAAAAAATGTCAGCAGATTCTGTCTGGCCCTAGCTATGACCCAACAGAGCAAACAGAATAAATACA
ACGAAATTTAATATACAGCATCAGATATAAAAGTGAATGTTTTATAGCTGTTTGTGTATAGAAAAAATGA
GAAAAAACAGACATAAACAGCATCATAGTATGAATGTCTAAAAACTTGTTATCTGCAAACTGGATACTCA
TCAATAAGGTCTCCTCCTTCCATCCCCCAACATCTTTTCAAAGAATGCCAAGCATCCATCCACACCCCCC
TTTATAAACACACAGGTTTTTATAAGATAAGCAAATATTTAGCACCAATCTGTGGTTAATGTGATGTAAC
ACACAACAAACAATGCATTCAGCATATCCAGTCAATTCTATTTTTTAACCAACCATGCTTCTCTTTGTAA
CTTTTGTAGATTGCACAGGGGATCTTGTTACAGCAGATGTGCTTTTGTGAGTCCATAGTTCCCCCGAGGA
CCACCACCCTTCCCTGATAGCAGCCCACTACAGCCTTCCCATTCATCTCTAAATAAGGTACTGTCCTAAT
GAACCTCAGCTTTGCCCCATGACATAAGATTTCCAGAGCAATAAAGTGTTGTTGACTGTCAGTGTGATAA
TGTCATTGTCCTTTAGAATGCCAAAGTCTCTTATCTCAATTCTGATACCAAAGCTCTCCCAGTACACCAT
TCATGCATAATGATAAGAAACATATTTATGAAGTTGTTCTCAAAGGAACACTTTTTGGGCGTGTCATGCT
GCATTTCATAGTTTGTTGTTTGGCACCCACATAAATAAAACAAGTGTGTTTTTGATAATAATAATAATAA
GGGATGCACCGATACCAGTATCAGGTTTTGGGTCGATACTTGGTTAAAATATTCTTACTCGTATTGCACA
TGAAATGCTGAAACCACGCACCAATACCACTCAACAAGATTTCATTACATGGATGTGATTTGTTGTCCTA
CCTGACATCGATGTCTTGATGTATTAATGAATGTCTGATATATTAATAGCTTAGTCTTTATAAACCATCC
GTTTATAAAATACACTTTTAACAAATCTATAGGCTTCTGACGAATAAACCGAATATTCAATATGATCTTT
GATCATGTAATGTGTAAAGTTGTGATGGCGCAAGCATAACTTATCCTTTAAATGTCCACGTTTAATCGGT
AATCGATACAGGGTTGTCAACAACGTGCGTATATTCTTAGCTTAAAATATCCTTCTGGTAAAGATTTTTG
TGTTCATCCTTGCGACAGGCAAGAAATAAAACCTTCTTTCAAATTAATTACATTGAAACCAAATCCAAGA
AGTATCAGAATCGGTACTCAGTATTGTCGAGTAACAGAAACTATTATACTTGTACTCATATCGGTTTGTA
AAAAAGTGGTATCGGTTTATCTCTAATCATTCATTCATTCATTCATTTTCAACTTAGTCCTTTAATTAAC
CAGGGGTCACCATAGGGGAATGAACCGCCAACTTATCCTGCATATGTTTTACACAGCAGATGTCCTTCCA
GTTGCAACCTAACACTGGGAAACACCTATACACTCTCATTCACACACACACACACACTCACTATGGTCAA
TTTAGCTTACCCCATTCACCTATACATCATGTCTTTGGACTTGTGAGGGGAAACCAGAGCACCGGGAGGA
AACCTACTTGAACAGGGAGAACATGCAAACTCCACACAGAACTGCCAACTGATCCAGCCGGGGCTCTAAA
CAGCAACCTACTTGCTGTGAGGTAATTGTGCCACCCATCGCGCCACCGTGATGTCCATCCCTAATAATAA
TAATACAGTTTATTTATAGTGCGCTTTTCTCAGACCCAAAGCGCTACAATGCATACAAGGCAAACAGTAA
CAAAGCAGAACAATAAAAAAGCTGTAAAAACACCACAATAAGACAATAAAATATGAACAATACAATGTAA
TTATTAAATTGACAAAAATAATCAACCTAAATTAAGACCAACAGTGAAAAGGTGAGTCTTGAAAAGTTTC
TTCGAACTGGAATTCCTGATATTTTTTCTTTCCTTATTTTCTTTTATGTATTTTTTTTTTACCCTCCTTG
TCTTGGGAATAGCGGAAGCGAAGCCCTTCATTTGTCCTATAAACAGCAGAAGGACCACCGATTGATTTTA
GATTGACTTGTTCTTGGTTGCTTGATGGTGCAGATACTCAGGCTTGAAAGGAAGTCACATATATACTGAC
AGCTGGCCTCTTAGTCTAGAGATTGGATTAACCCCCTACATTATGACCCAAATGGATTCATATGTGGTTA
CTCATCGCCTTATATGAGTGTAAATAATTAGATACTTTTCTCTTATGCAATATTATGTGACAAATCATTA
TTTAAGATACATCATAGTGGGTTTACATTCAAAATGGTGTTACTTCAGCAGACAAAGACATATTTTGTGT
CTTCATTTGTATTGTCAAACCACTTGCAACAGGATTTGATACTAATCAAGAAAAAAAAGCCTTGTTCCTC
ATTTATGTTCCTCAGCAGAACAGTTGTCACCGTGTCCTTTCTTGCCATTGCAAAGCTTCACTTCCTCTTT
GCTGTAAAAGCTGGTAGGGGAGGACCGCTAGTCCATTTATGGCTGTTTGCTTGCATGTACAAAATTGTCA
ACATATTGCTTTGCATACTTGGGTTTGTCACTTGTCATATTTTAGCGGTAGTTCCTGCGAAGATTAACGT
TTTGTTATTACATTGAATGATTAGGTTGCAGCTGGGAGGGCATCCATATGCTGGATAAGTTGGCGGTTCA
TTCCGCTGTGGCTACTTTTGATGAATAAAGGGATTAAGCCAAAGAAAATGAATGAATGATTGAATGATTA
TTTCTAAACACTTATTCTACTGACAAAAACAGTCAAAAAATATTTTTGTTTTGTGTTTCACAGAAGACAG
TCACCAAGGTTTGGAGTGACAAAGTGGAAAACTTGTACATTTTGGGGTGAACTATCTCTTTAAGGCTGCA
TATGCTTTCAAAATGTGTACATAATGCTCTCTGTATAAGAAAGTTCTGCTCGCTTCAGTGCTGGCTGATC
AATAGAGATCAAGGGCTTATTAGCACCCCACTGTGCCCACTGCTAAACAGGGGCTCAATCTCTGCTACTG
AGATATAAATAAGTCATGTTGGGATCATTTCAACATGCTGCTCTAGAGATTGCATCAATCATATTCATAA
TTTGTCAACTCCAAGCGCCATGGTTCATAATTTGTCAACTCCAAGCGTTACGATTGCATAGTTTTGAACA
TTTGACACTGATTATAACATTTAATGCATGCTACACATTGAATCCACCACTATGTGGCCTGCAGTTATCT
CCTCCAAATGCATGGGGATTTACCCAGAGCTGAAGGGGGTTATGATTTGGGACCACTGTGTTTGGGTCAG
TTTCTAGCAATATCTGCTTTTGTACCAAGACCCTAGGCCTCCTAATCTAGCCTCCACCATCTGTCTGCCC
GTGAGAGAGAGAGAAGGCTGAGCAGGGGATTGGCCCTGGAATGAGTCAGACGTGCTCGTCCACACTTCAG
ACTCAGTCAGCCTTTAAACCAGCATGGGAGAGATTACTGTGCCAAGCACCATAGCTTGGGCCTGCCACAG
GAAGCTGAGTAATTCAAGCAGATACTTTAGCATAATAGATTTTTATGTGTTCAAGAGCAGTTTTAACATT
CAAAATATGTAGTGCAAGACGGAAATGATCCTCTTTTAAAGGCATAGTTTACCCAACAATAAACACTGTC
ATTATTTACTCACCGTGGTGTTGTCTTTAGCCTTATTTTAAATGACCGTTAATTGGGTAAGTTAAATTGT
CCGTAGTGTGTGTGTGAATGAGAGTGTATGGATGTTTTCGAGGGATGGGTTGCGGCTGGAAGAGCATCTG
CTGCATAAAACATGCTAGATAAGTTGGTGGTTCATTCCGCTGTGGCAACTCCTGATAAATAAACGGACTA
AGCTGTAAATAAAATGAACAAATGACCGTTAAATAAATGAATTAGGGGCTTTTTCATTTCTGAAAGACAA
ATATGCAATCTTTAAGGGGGATATAGATATTGCCTTCAAGAATGTGTGCTTATAGTCACTTTAAATAATC
ATGTTAGACATTTGCAAAACAAATTGGCTCCACCGAAACCGTAATGTAAATAACAAAAGATTGCCGCCAT
TCATTTTGTTTGCCGTTAATACCTTATTCATTAGAGCTTTGTTGCTCAAGAGTTTCATGTTAATGTCTCT
TGCGCATGAAATATCTGTCATTCCTGAGTGATGTCTGTGTGAAACTGATGAGGTGTGGCGCTCACAGCAT
CTCTGGCTAGACTGAGGTATCCCAAGGCCCAGGTCCAACATTAATATTGGCAGAGGTTCATATTAGGGTC
ATTTGTGTTGAAGTGAATACATCAACTTTCAGCCCACCTTTAATAGCACTGCCAGTCTTGCTGAATGTTT
GGCATTGATCTAATAATTAAGTCTTTTTAAGCTTGGAGTTTCAACATATTCGATCTGGTAAAGTAAATAT
GTTGATTGAAATAAAGCTCTTTCCTTAAACGATGTAAATTCCACTCCCTGAAAACCAAAGGCCGGTGTTA
GTTGCCAAATAAGGGAATGACCTATGCATCTCTTACAGGAAGTGCGTTTTTAAAGGATGTCATTTCTTCA
GCAAGTTTGCACAGGAAATCGCATTGAAATATTCTGCTGTGGGAGAAAGCTTAGCCAACTAAGGAATGTA
CAACTTAGTAGTAGTGCTTACTCCTTTTATCGTGATGCTGTGCAGTGCACACACACCTCACTCTCACTTA
TGTGTGGAAAGAAACAACAGTACAGCATGCAAACAAGATTTTAAATGACTTCGTAAACAGCTGTTTGCCT
CATCTGGGCGCTTAATTAGCTCCAGCAGAATCTAGCATAGAGTTTATAAAAACTTTCAGTTTAATTATGT
TGTCTGCTTTCTATAATTAATGTAATTCTTACATTAAAGGGCTTTTTATTTGTTCAGTTGTTTTATGAAT
AGTTAATCCTTAATATAATGCTGTGCTAAAAAACAAATAACTGCTTAATTTTGGGCTCAATATAGCATTT
GTGTTTTGTTTTTTGTTATGAGTAATCTAAAGGAAAACCCTGCTGAGGTTTTCTGATGACTATAACTCTT
TGCCACAATCCTTACAAGTCATTTGCCCTTTCTATAATGATGCATTGGCTATACTAAGAGGCAACAGACA
TGTTCTTTCTTGTTGAGCAATTCAGAAGCTTTTTGGCTTAGGTGTGGCACAAAACTCTGGAAAATGACTT
GCACATAATGTGCATATGATTTAGAGAAATATAACATCTTAAATATAAAAAATATATGAAAAGCATTGTA
AAATTGTCAATATTATAATATACCTCCAGTACTATAAAACTCCATGACATGTAAGTATGATAGCAACGCT
TGACATCTTTAGAAATGTGAAGAATTTCGATGCAAAGATATGAGATACGGCATAACAAGACATCCTGCTA
GGCATGCGCTGCATTTTTCCTCAAACTTTGTCCACAAAAGGATTCTTCATATTTATTTCCTCAAGGGCTT
TAGCTGTAGACCGTTCTGTGCACTTTGGTTGTGTTAGGCCTCGCCCTCTGGTCGATGTAACAGCAACCGC
CATAAAAGGAAATCTTTAAGTGTGTCACATGGTAACAATGTCAAGAATTCAAGGCCCTTGTCACATGGGA
CTTTCTCATGGAAATCAGATTGAAACTTCTAGGCCTAACGAATGAAGAAACGCTAAGTTAGAGAAGCTGG
GGAGTTTTGATCAAACAATGACATTTATTTTATTTCTGGCTTGCTGTAGTTTCACTCTGCACACTGTGAG
ACTCTTTCATTGACACATATTCGTATGTAAAATCCATATATATTCAGCTTTTACATCATACAGTAATGTT
CCTTGTTTGTTTGTAGCATTTTCATTTGTTGTGTCTTTCTGCCAAAGCAACAGTGTTTCTCATTCATTCC
TCCATTTGAAGGGTTGCCTATGATCTGCCTCACGATGAGTAAGAAGGAAGTGGTTTGAAATAATGACAGC
GAGGTCATATCCATATATAGTCAGCCTTTGGCAAGGCAATGATGACTGGTGATGTCTCAACTTCAGAAAG
CTGATTTCATATCACTGTTTTTCCTCAATGTCCTGTTCACATTGATTTGCTCGCTTTGCACTTTCACACA
CTAACGCTTGACACAGTCAATAAGCCCAGATAAACTATCAACAGTCTGTCGTTCCCTTTCAGAAACTCTC
TCACTCTTAATCTGCCTCTCCCAAACACGCACACGTTCTTACTCACTCACACCATCACTCTCATGCTCCG
CCCGATCTAACACTGTTTAGAAACCAAACAATTACCAGTATGCGAGTGGATGGGCGGAGCTTAGCTTTAT
CTCCAGCTTCTCAGGCTCCAAATAAGGAAAGGACTAGCAGGTAGCGATTGCCAAACTTAGTCATCAAAGC
AAGCATCTCATTCATTGCACACTCAGCTTGTGTTTTGCTTATGAGAAGCTCTGAGATCTGTCTGCTTTGC
AAAATTCCATCAAATAACATGCTAATGGATTTATTAGCGATTGAGGTCTGTGAATGAGTTTGGAGTTGCT
TGTCACTTCCTTCGACTGGATTTGCAAGAGGAAATGGCATTGTGTTGTGACAGAAGTCATGTATCTTAGG
AACTGACTTGTGGATGTGGCCACAGCAGGTTTTCCTTTGCTTTTCAGGGCGGTAAATTCCTTTCTGCAGA
TTGTTATATCGCTGTTGATCATTTACTGAACCAATGTCATGTTGAAGATTGAAGTACACTAAAGAGTTCC
TCTGTTGAGAAGAAAACAACACTCAGTGACCAAATTTGTCAGTAAATAGTTGTGAATGATTATGTCAGTG
CCTTTACCCTCATAGGCATCTGATACATGGCAATTTATGCAAATGGCACATGAGATACAAGGTCATATTT
GGATTTCACATAGAGTCAAGGATGAAATTATTCATACCCCTGGCCACTGTTGGGGAAAGTTACTTTAGAA
AGTTATGTATTACATTATTTAGTTAAAAAAGTAACTGAGCTACTTATATTTAATATTTATGGTAAGTAAT
GTGTTAAATTACTTTTGAGTTCTTTCTGGATTATTTTCTCTGATCTGGCTGAAGTTTGATCTCTTTTAAA
ACCTAATGACAATACTTCTAAATAATGAGAATACGAAGAAATGTAAGGCTCTACCCTGTCTGTTCTTGCG
CGGCCGCCACCGCGGCCCATCTGGCCTGTGTTTCAGACACCAGGGAGTCTCTGCTCACGTTTCCTGCTAT
TTGCAGCCTCTCTATCAAGACTAATACACCTCTTCCCGCATCGGCTGCCTGTGAGAGGCTTTTCAGCACT
GCAGGATTGCTTTTCAGCCCCAAAAGAGCTAGGCTTGACACTAACAATTTTGAGAATCAGCTTCTACTGA
AGTTAAATCTGAGGTTTTACAACTTTGAGTAGCGTGTACTGGCATTAGATTGTCTGTCTTATAGTTTGAT
AATTAAATACAAACAGTTCTAAAGCAGGATAAAACCTTGTATGCATTTCATTTAATGTTTTTTGAGATTA
AAAGCTTAAACAAGAATCTCTAGTTTTCTTTCTTGCTTTTACTTTTACTTCCTTAATACTCAAGTACAAT
TTTAATGGAGTACTTTTTTACTTTTACTCAAGTAAGATTCTAGCCAGATACTTTTACTTTTAATTGAGTA
AAATTTTCCCTAAGTACTTGTACTTTCACTTGAGTAAAATTTTTGAGTACTTTTTACACCTCTGTCAAGA
ACTCCTGGGAGCTCCAGCTTTTGTTCCCTTTAGTGAGGGTTAATTGCGCGCATTACCCTGTTATCCCTAC
GCGCTTGGCGTAATCATGGTCATAGCTGTTTCCTGTGTGAAATTGTTATCCGCTCACAATTCCACACAAC
ATACGAGCCGGAAGCATAAAGTGTAAAGCCTGGGGTGCCTAATGAGTGAGCTAACTCACATTAATTGCGT
TGCGCTCACTGCCCGCTTTCCAGTCGGGAAACCTGTCGTGCCAGCTGCATTAATGAATCGGCCAACGCGC
GGGGAGAGGCGGTTTGCGTATTGGGCGCTCTTCCGCTTCCTCGCTCACTGACTCGCTGCGCTCGGTCGTT
CGGCTGCGGCGAGCGGTATCAGCTCACTCAAAGGCGGTAATACGGTTATCCACAGAATCAGGGGATAACG
CAGGAAAGAACATGTGAGCAAAAGGCCAGCAAAAGGCCAGGAACCGTAAAAAGGCCGCGTTGCTGGCGTT
TTTCCATAGGCTCCGCCCCCCTGACGAGCATCACAAAAATCGACGCTCAAGTCAGAGGTGGCGAAACCCG
ACAGGACTATAAAGATACCAGGCGTTTCCCCCTGGAAGCTCCCTCGTGCGCTCTCCTGTTCCGACCCTGC
CGCTTACCGGATACCTGTCCGCCTTTCTCCCTTCGGGAAGCGTGGCGCTTTCTCATAGCTCACGCTGTAG
GTATCTCAGTTCGGTGTAGGTCGTTCGCTCCAAGCTGGGCTGTGTGCACGAACCCCCCGTTCAGCCCGAC
CGCTGCGCCTTATCCGGTAACTATCGTCTTGAGTCCAACCCGGTAAGACACGACTTATCGCCACTGGCAG
CAGCCACTGGTAACAGGATTAGCAGAGCGAGGTATGTAGGCGGTGCTACAGAGTTCTTGAAGTGGTGGCC
TAACTACGGCTACACTAGAAGAACAGTATTTGGTATCTGCGCTCTGCTGAAGCCAGTTACCTTCGGAAAA
AGAGTTGGTAGCTCTTGATCCGGCAAACAAACCACCGCTGGTAGCGGTGGTTTTTTTGTTTGCAAGCAGC
AGATTACGCGCAGAAAAAAAGGATCTCAAGAAGATCCTTTGATCTTTTCTACGGGGTCTGACGCTCAGTG
GAACGAAAACTCACGTTAAGGGATTTTGGTCATGAGATTATCAAAAAGGATCTTCACCTAGATCCTTTTA
AATTAAAAATGAAGTTTTAAATCAATCTAAAGTATATATGAGTAAACTTGGTCTGACAGTTACCAATGCT
TAATCAGTGAGGCACCTATCTCAGCGATCTGTCTATTTCGTTCATCCATAGTTGCCTGACTCCCCGTCGT
GTAGATAACTACGATACGGGAGGGCTTACCATCTGGCCCCAGTGCTGCAATGATACCGCGAGACCCACGC
TCACCGGCTCCAGATTTATCAGCAATAAACCAGCCAGCCGGAAGGGCCGAGCGCAGAAGTGGTCCTGCAA
CTTTATCCGCCTCCATCCAGTCTATTAATTGTTGCCGGGAAGCTAGAGTAAGTAGTTCGCCAGTTAATAG
TTTGCGCAACGTTGTTGCCATTGCTACAGGCATCGTGGTGTCACGCTCGTCGTTTGGTATGGCTTCATTC
AGCTCCGGTTCCCAACGATCAAGGCGAGTTACATGATCCCCCATGTTGTGCAAAAAAGCGGTTAGCTCCT
TCGGTCCTCCGATCGTTGTCAGAAGTAAGTTGGCCGCAGTGTTATCACTCATGGTTATGGCAGCACTGCA
TAATTCTCTTACTGTCATGCCATCCGTAAGATGCTTTTCTGTGACTGGTGAGTACTCAACCAAGTCATTC
TGAGAATAGTGTATGCGGCGACCGAGTTGCTCTTGCCCGGCGTCAATACGGGATAATACCGCGCCACATA
GCAGAACTTTAAAAGTGCTCATCATTGGAAAACGTTCTTCGGGGCGAAAACTCTCAAGGATCTTACCGCT
GTTGAGATCCAGTTCGATGTAACCCACTCGTGCACCCAACTGATCTTCAGCATCTTTTACTTTCACCAGC
GTTTCTGGGTGAGCAAAAACAGGAAGGCAAAATGCCGCAAAAAAGGGAATAAGGGCGACACGGAAATGTT
GAATACTCATACTCTTCCTTTTTCAATATTATTGAAGCATTTATCAGGGTTATTGTCTCATGAGCGGATA
CATATTTGAATGTATTTAGAAAAATAAACAAATAGGGGTTCCGCGCACATTTCCCCGAAAAGTGCCACCT
AAATTGTAAGCGTTAATATTTTGTTAAAATTCGCGTTAAATTTTTGTTAAATCAGCTCATTTTTTAACCA
ATAGGCCGAAATCGGCAAAATCCCTTATAAATCAAAAGAATAGACCGAGATAGGGT
[37 nt withheld, positions 20217-20253]
AAAGAACGTGGACTCCAACGTCAAAGG
[49 nt withheld, positions 20281-20329]
T
[91 nt withheld, positions 20331-20421]
G
[124 nt withheld, positions 20423-20546]
CCCATTCGCCATTCAGGCTGCGCAACTGTTGGGAAGGGCGATCGGTGCGGGCCTCTTCGCTATTACGCCA
GCTGGCGAAAGGGGGATGTGCTGCAAGGCGATTAAGTTGGGTAACGCCAGGGTTTTCCCAGTCACGACGT
T
