>Addgene plasmid #68797 | bactin2:loxP-STOP-loxP-DsRed-express | addgene partial sequence | sequence record 129932 | DsRed1-N 5'-GTACTGGAACTGGGGGGACAG-3'
GGCCGCCCTTGGTCACCTTCAGCTTGGCGGTCTGGGTGCCCTCGTAGGGGCGGCCCTCGCCCTCGCCCTC
GATCTCGAACTCGTGGCCGTTCACGGAGCCCTCCATGCGCACCTTGAAGCGCATGAACTCCTTGATGACG
TCCTCGGAGGAGGCCATGGTGGCGACCGGTGGATCCCGGGCCCGCGGTACCGTCGACATAACTTCGTATA
ATGTATGCTATACGAAGTTATTAGGTCCCTCGACCTGCAGACTTACTCAAGCCATGGTGGCTAGCTTGCG
GAATTCCAGACATGATAAGATACATTGATGAGTTTG
