>Addgene plasmid #68797 | bactin2:loxP-STOP-loxP-DsRed-express | addgene partial sequence | sequence record 129933 | pBR322ori-F 5'-GGGAAACGCCTGGTATCTTT-3'
TCTGACTTGAGCGTCGATTTTTGTGATGCTCGTCAGGGGGGCGGAGCCTATGGAAAAACGCCAGCAACGC
GGCCTTTTTACGGTTCCTGGCCTTTTGCTGGCCTTTTGCTCACATGTTCTTTCCTGCGTTATCCCCTGAT
TCTGTGGATAACCGTATTACCGCCTTTGAGTGAGCTGATACCGCTCGCCGCAGCCGAACGACCGAGCGCA
GCGAGTCAGTGAGCGAGGAAGCGGAAGAGCGCCCAATACGCAAACCGCCTCTCCCCGCGCGTTGGCCGAT
TCATTAATGCAGCTGGCACGACAGGTTTCCCGACTGGAAAGCGGGCAGTGAGCGCAACGCAATTAATGTG
AGTTAGCTCACTCATTAGGCACCCCAGGCTTTACACTTTATGCTTCCGGCTCGTATGTTGTGTGGAATTG
TGAGCGGATAACAATTTCACACAGGAAACAGCTATGACCATGATTACGCCAAGCGCGTAGGGATAACAGG
GTAATGCGCGCAATTAACCCTCACTAAAGGGAACAAAAGCTGGAGCTCCCAGGAGTTCTTGACAGAGGTG
TAAAAAGTACTCAAAAATTTTACTCAAGTGAAAGTACAAGTACTTAGGGAAAATTTTACTCAATTAAAAG
TAAAAGTATCTGGCTAGAATCTTACTTGAGTAAAAGTAAAAAAGTACTCCATTAAAATTGTACTTGAGTA
TTAAGGAAGTAAAAGTAAAAGCAAGAAAGAAAACTAGAGATTCTTGTTTAAGCTTTTAATCTCAAAAAAC
ATTAAATGAAATGCATACAAGGTTTTATCCTGCTTTAGAACTGTTTGTATTTAATTATCAAACTATAAGA
CAGACAATCTAATGCCAGTACACGCTACTCAAAGTTGTAAAACCTCAGATTTAACTTCAGTAGAAGCTGA
TTCTCAAATTGGTTAGTGTCAAGCCTAGCTCTTTTGGGGCTGAAAAGCAATCCTGC
