>Addgene plasmid #68797 | bactin2:loxP-STOP-loxP-DsRed-express | addgene partial sequence | sequence record 131413 | EBV-rev 5'-GTGGTTTGTCCAAACTCATC-3'
GGATCTTTGTGAGGACCTTACTTCTGTGGTGTGACATAATTGGACAAACTACCTACAGAGATTTAAAGCT
CTAAGGTAAATATAAAATTTTTAAGTGTATAACTGTGTTAAACTACTGATTCTAATTGTTTGTGTATTTT
AGATTCCAACCTATGGAACTGATGAATGGGAGCAGTGGTGGAATGCCTTTAATGAGGAAAACCTGTTTTG
CTCAGAAGAAATGCCATCTAGTGATGATGAGGCTACTGCTGACTCTCAACATTCTACTCCTCCAAAAAAG
AAGAGAAAGGTAGAAGACCCCAAGGACTTTCCTTCAGAATTGCTAAGTTTTTTGAGTCATGCTGTGTTTA
GTAATAGAACTCTTGCTTGCTTTGCTATTTACACCACAAAGGAAAAAGCTGCACTGCTATACAAGAAAAT
TATGGAAAAATATTCTGTAACCTTTATAAGTAGGCATAACAGTTATAATCATAACATACTGTTTTTTCTT
ACTCCACACAGGCATAGAGTGTCTGCTATTAATAACTATGCTCAAAAATTGTGTACCTTTAGCTTTTTAA
TTTGTAAAGGGGTTAATAAGGAATATTTGATGTATAGTGCCTTGACTAGAGATCATAATCAGCCATACCA
CATTTGTAGAGGTTTTACTTGCTTTAAAAAACCTCCCACACCTCCCCCTGAACCTGAAACATAAAATGAA
TGCAATTGTTGTTGTTAACTTGTTTATTGCAGCTTATAATGGTTACAATAAAGCAATAGCATCACAAATT
TCACAAATAAAGCATTTTTTTTCACTGCATTCTAGTTGTGG
